>Addgene plasmid #174718 | pRSF-G1mCNPRS | addgene full sequence | sequence record 346623 | Addgene NGS Result
CATTTATACCCATATAAATCAGCATCCATGTTGGAATTTAATCGCGGCCTAGAGCAAGACGTTTCCCGTT
GAATATGGCTCATACTCTTCCTTTTTCAATATTATTGAAGCATTTATCAGGGTTATTGTCTCATGAGCGG
ATACATATTTGAATGTATTTAGAAAAATAAACAAATAGGCATGCAGCGCTTGACTTGACGGGACGGCGTT
GTAATTCTCATGTTTGACAGCTTATCATCGATAAGCTTGGTACCCAATAATACGACTCACTATAGGGAGA
CCACAACGGTTTCCCTCTAGAAATAATTTTGTTTAACTTTAAGAAGGAGATATACATATGGTGGTGAAAT
TTACCGATAGCCAGATTCAGCATCTGATGGAATATGGTGATAATGATTGGAGCGAAGCCGAATTTGAAGA
TGCAGCAGCACGTGATAAAGAATTTAGCAGCCAGTTTAGCAAACTGAAAAGCGCCAATGATAAAGGCCTG
AAAGATGTTATTGCAAATCCGCGTAATGATCTGACCGATCTGGAAAACAAAATTCGCGAAAAACTGGCAG
CCCGTGGTTTTATTGAAGTTCATACCCCGATTTTTGTGAGCAAAAGCGCACTGGCAAAAATGACCATTAC
CGAAGATCATCCGCTGTTCAAACAGGTGTTTTGGATTGATGATAAACGTGCACTGCGTCCGATGCATGCA
ATGAATGCTTTGAAAGTTATGCGTGAACTGCGCGATCATACCAAAGGTCCGGTTAAAATCTTTGAAATTG
GTAGCTGCTTTCGCAAAGAAAGCAAAAGCAGTACCCATCTGGAAGAATTTACCATGCTGAACCTGGCAGA
AATGGGTCCTGATGGTGATCCGATGGAACATCTGAAAATGTATATTGGCGATATCATGGATGCCGTTGGT
GTTGAATATACCACCAGTCGTGAAGAATCAGATGTTTGGGTTGAAACCCTGGACGTGGAAATTAATGGCA
CCGAAGTTGCAAGCGGTTCTGTTGGTCCGCATAAACTGGATCCGGCACATGATGTGCATGAACCGTGGGC
AGGTATTGGTTTTGGTCTGGAACGTCTGCTGATGCTGAAAAATGGTAAAAGCAATGCACGCAAAACCGGC
AAAAGTATTACCTATCTGAATGGCTACAAACTGGATTAAGAATTCGAGCTCCCGGGTACCAGATAGATCC
GGCTGCTAACAAAGCCCGAAAGGAAGCTGAGTTGGCTGCTGCCACCGCTGAGCAATAACTAGCATAACCC
CTTGGGGCCTCTAAACGGGTCTTGAGGGGTTTTTTGGTTTGTGAGCTCCCGTAATTCCGCTTCGCAACAT
GTGAGCACCGGTTTATTGACTACCGGAAGCAGTGTGACCGTGTGCTTCTCAAATGCCTGAGGCCAGTTTG
CTCAGGCTCTCCCCGTGGAGGTAATAATTGACGATATGATCAGTGCACGGCTAACTAAGCGGCCTGCTGA
CTTTCTCGCCGATCAAAAGGCATTTTGCTATTAAGGGATTGACGAGGGCGTATCTGCGCAGTAAGATGCG
CCCCGCATTGGAGGGCGCTCCGGCGAGCAAACGGGTCTCTAAAACCTGTAAGCGGGGTTCGACCCCCCGG
CCTTTCGCCAAATTCGAAAAGCCTGCTCAACGAGCAGGCTTTTTTGCATGCTCGAGCAGCTCAGGGTCGA
ATTTGCTTTCGAATTTCTGCCATTCATCCGCTTATTATCACTTATTCAGGCGTAGCAACCAGGCGTTTAA
GGGCACCAATAACTGCCTTAAAAAAACTTCCGCTTCCTCGCTCACTGACTCGCTACGCTCGGTCGTTCGA
CTGCGGCGAGCGGTGTCAGCTCACTCAAAAGCGGTAATACGGTTATCCACAGAATCAGGGGATAAAGCCG
GAAAGAACATGTGAGCAAAAAGCAAAGCACCGGAAGAAGCCAACGCCGCAGGCGTTTTTCCATAGGCTCC
GCCCCCCTGACGAGCATCACAAAAATCGACGCTCAAGCCAGAGGTGGCGAAACCCGACAGGACTATAAAG
ATACCAGGCGTTTCCCCCTGGAAGCTCCCTCGTGCGCTCTCCTGTTCCGACCCTGCCGCTTACCGGATAC
CTGTCCGCCTTTCTCCCTTCGGGAAGCGTGGCGCTTTCTCATAGCTCACGCTGTTGGTATCTCAGTTCGG
TGTAGGTCGTTCGCTCCAAGCTGGGCTGTGTGCACGAACCCCCCGTTCAGCCCGACCGCTGCGCCTTATC
CGGTAACTATCGTCTTGAGTCCAACCCGGTAAGACACGACTTATCGCCACTGGCAGCAGCCATTGGTAAC
TGATTTAGAGGACTTTGTCTTGAAGTTATGCACCTGTTAAGGCTAAACTGAAAGAACAGATTTTGGTGAG
TGCGGTCCTCCAACCCACTTACCTTGGTTCAAAGAGTTGGTAGCTCAGCGAACCTTGAGAAAACCACCGT
TGGTAGCGGTGGTTTTTCTTTATTTATGAGATGATGAATCAATCGGTCTATCAAGTCAACGAACAGCTAT
TCCGTTGAACTGTGGTACGCGTTAGAAAAACTCATCGAGCATCAAATGAAACTGCAATTTATTCATATCA
GGATTATCAATACCATATTTTTGAAAAAGCCGTTTCTGTAATGAAGGAGAAAACTCACCGAGGCAGTTCC
ATAGGATGGCAAGATCCTGGTATCGGTCTGCGATTCCGACTCGTCCAACATCAATACAACCTATTAATTT
CCCCTCGTCAAAAATAAGGTTATCAAGTGAGAAATCACCATGAGTGACGACTGAATCCGGTGAGAATGGC
AAAAGTTTATGCATTTCTTTCCAGACTTGTTCAACAGGCCAGCCATTACGCTCGTCATCAAAATCACTCG
CATCAACCAAACCGTTATTCATTCGTGATTGCGCCTGAGCGAGACGAAATACGCGGTCGCTGTTAAAAGG
ACAATTACAAACAGGAATCGAATGCAACCGGCGCAGGAACACTGCCAGCGCATCAACAATATTTTCACCT
GAATCAGGATATTCTTCTAATACCTGGAATGCTGTTTTCCCGGGGATCGCAGTGGTGAGTAACCATGCAT
CATCAGGAGTACGGATAAAATGCTTGATGGTCGGAAGAGGCATAAATTCCGTCAGCCAGTTTAGTCTGAC
CATCTCATCTGTAACATCATTGGCAACGCTACCTTTGCCATGTTTCAGAAACAACTCTGGCGCATCGGGC
TTCCCATACAATCGATAGATTGTCGCACCTGATTGCCCGACATTATCGCGAGCC
Features (pLannotate 1.2.2; 8 found; start..end, strand, type, name):
     84..175     -  promoter       AmpR promoter: bla
    224..248     +  promoter       tet promoter (fragment): E. coli promoter for tetracycline efflux protein gene
    258..276     +  promoter       T7 promoter: promoter for bacteriophage T7 RNA polymerase
    308..330     +  RBS            RBS: efficient ribosome binding site from bacteriophage T7 gene 10 (Olins and Rangwala, 1989)
   1192..1241    +  CDS            SET1 (fragment): solubility-enhancement tag derived from T7 phage gene 10B
   1249..1296    +  terminator     T7 terminator: transcription terminator for bacteriophage T7 RNA polymerase
   1777..2526    -  rep_origin     RSF ori: Plasmids containing the RSF 1030 origin of replication can be propagated in E. coli cells that contain additional plasmids with compatible origins.
   2542..83      -  CDS            KanR (across the origin): aminoglycoside phosphotransferase; aph(3')-Ia; confers resistance to kanamycin in bacteria or G418 (Geneticin®) in eukaryotes
