[The description below was written by a language model from this plasmid's Addgene catalogue record and pLannotate feature annotations shown in this document.]
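Description:
pRSF-G1mCNPRS is a small (about 3.3 kb) bacterial expression plasmid built on a pRSF backbone and intended for genetic code expansion in E. coli. It replicates from the RSF1030 origin, recorded as high copy, which is compatible with other common origin classes, so the plasmid can be maintained alongside a second plasmid, such as one carrying a target gene. Selection is by kanamycin, through an aminoglycoside phosphotransferase (KanR) gene that spans the numbering origin of the sequence and is driven by the adjacent AmpR (bla) promoter on the same strand.

The payload is an 822 bp open reading frame encoding G1mCNPRS, a tRNA synthetase derived from the methanogenic archaeon ISO4-G1. According to the record, it is used to charge its partner tRNA with the non-canonical amino acid L-3-(2-cyano-4-pyridyl)alanine (mCNP). The gene was inserted by ligation-independent cloning. It sits downstream of a T7 promoter and the efficient T7 gene 10 ribosome binding site and is followed by a T7 terminator, so expression depends on a host supplying T7 RNA polymerase. A tet promoter fragment lies immediately upstream of the T7 promoter. A short fragment annotated as a T7 gene 10B-derived solubility tag (SET1) lies just before the terminator, although the record does not say whether it is fused to the synthetase.

The stated purpose describes a synthetase/tRNA pair that incorporates mCNP in response to amber (TAG) codons. However, the automated feature table annotates no tRNA gene or tRNA promoter, so the location of the suppressor tRNA cannot be confirmed from it. The associated work applies the encoded cyanopyridylalanine to in-cell protein macrocyclization through the nitrile-aminothiol click reaction.
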