Addgene plasmid #174718: pRSF-G1mCNPRS
Purpose: tRNA synthetase/tRNA pair for the in vivo incorporation of L-3-(2-cyano-4-pyridyl)alanine (mCNP), into proteins in E. coli in response to the amber (TAG) codon
Depositing lab: Thomas Huber. Depositing organization: Australian National University. Publication: Genetic Encoding of Cyanopyridylalanine for In-Cell Protein Macrocyclization by the Nitrile-Aminothiol Click Reaction. Abdelkader EH, Qianzhu H, George J, Frkic RL, Jackson CJ, Nitsche C, Otting G, Huber T. Angew Chem Int Ed Engl. 2022 Jan 31. doi: 10.1002/anie.202114154. PubMed 35102680.
Backbone
  Vector backbone: pRSF
  Backbone size w/o insert (bp): 2452
  Total vector size (bp): 3274
  Vector type: Bacterial Expression
Growth in bacteria
  Bacterial resistance: Kanamycin, 50 μg/mL
  Growth temperature: 37°C
  Growth strain: DH5alpha
  Copy number: High Copy
Gene/Insert
  Gene/Insert name: tRNA synthetase (alt name: G1mCNPRS)
  Species: Methanogenic archaeon ISO4-G1
  Insert size (bp): 822
  Promoter: T7
  Cloning method: Ligation Independent Cloning
  Sequencing primers: 5′ TAATACGACTCACTATAGGG; 3′ GCTAGTTATTGCTCAGCGG
Terms and licenses: Academic/Nonprofit Terms; Industry Terms: Not Available to Industry
How to cite: pRSF-G1mCNPRS was a gift from Thomas Huber (Addgene plasmid # 174718 ; http://n2t.net/addgene:174718 ; RRID:Addgene_174718)
